>Addgene plasmid #65470 | pKS042 | depositor full sequence | sequence record 111018 | pKS042 sequence 6534 bps
CGTCAGGCAGCCATCGGAAGCTGTGGTATGGCTGTGCAGGTCGTAAATCACTGCATAATTCGTGTCGCTC
AAGGCGCACTCCCGTTCTGGATAATGTTTTTTGCGCCGACATCATAACGGTTCTGGCAAATATTCTGAAA
TGAGCTGTTGACAATTAATCATCCGGCTCGTATAATGTGTGGAATTGTGAGCGGATAACAATTTCACACA
GGAAACAGCGCCGCTGAGAAAAAGCGAAGCGGCACTGCTCTTTAACAATTTATCAGACAATCTGTGTGGG
CACTCGACCGGAATTATCGATTAACTTTATTATTAAAAATTAAAGAGGTATATATTAATGTATCGATTAA
ATAAGGAGGAATAAACCATGGATCCAGAGGATGCTCAATCAAGAACTGGAACTCAGTTTAAATATGGCTT
TCGCCAGAGCGCGCGAGCACCGTCATGAGTTTATGACCGTCGAGCACTTGTTACTGGCGCTGCTCAGTAA
CCCATCTGCCCGGGAGGCGCTGGAAGCGTGTTCTGTGGATTTGGTTGCGCTCCGTCAGGAACTGGAAGCC
TTTATTGAACAAACCACACCCGTTCTGCCTGCCAGTGAAGAGGAGCGCGACACACAGCCGACGCTGAGTT
TTCAGCGTGTACTGCAACGTGCGGTCTTCCATGTCCAGTCCTCCGGTCGCAATGAGGTTACCGGTGCAAA
CGTTCTGGTCGCTATCTTTAGCGAACAGGAGTCGCAGGCGGCATATCTGTTGCGTAAACATGAAGTCAGC
CGTCTCGATGTGGTGAACTTTATCTCTCATGGCACGCGTAAAGACGAGCCGACACAGTCTTCTGATCCTG
GCAGCCAGCCAAACAGCGAAGAACAAGCTGGTGGGGAGGAACGTATGGAGAATTTCACGACGAACCTGAA
TCAGCTTGCGCGCGTGGGCGGAATCGACCCACTGATTGGTCGTGAGAAGGAGCTGGAGCGTGCTATTCAG
GTTCTCTGCCGTCGCCGTAAAAACAACCCGCTGCTGGTGGGGGAATCTGGTGTCGGTAAAACCGCGATTG
CGGAAGGTCTTGCCTGGCGAATTGTTCAGGGCGATGTGCCGGAAGTGATGGCTGACTGTACGATTTACTC
TCTCGATATCGGTTCTCTGTTAGCGGGCACAAAATATCGCGGCGACTTTGAAAAACGTTTTAAAGCGTTG
CTCAAGCAGCTGGAGCAGGACACTAACAGCATCCTGTTTATTGATGAGATCCACACCATTATCGGTGCGG
GTGCAGCGTCTGGTGGTCAGGTCGATGCGGCTAACCTAATCAAACCGTTGCTCTCCAGCGGTAAAATTCG
TGTAATTGGTTCGACAACCTATCAGGAGTTCAGCAACATTTTCGAGAAAGACCGTGCTCTGGCGCGTCGC
TTCCAGAAAATTGATATTACTGAACCGTCGATCGAAGAAACTGTTCAAATCATCAATGGCCTGAAACCGA
AGTATGAAGCGCACCACGACGTGCGTTATACCGCAAAAGCGGTGCGTGCGGCGGTAGAGCTGGCGGTGAA
ATACATTAACGATCGTCATCTGCCGGATAAAGCCATTGATGTTATCGACGAAGCGGGCGCTCGCGCACGC
CTGATGCCGGTAAGCAAACGCAAGAAAACCGTTAATGTGGCGGATATTGAGTCCGTGGTGGCCCGTATTG
CACGCATTCCAGAGAAGAGTGTTTCTCAGAGTGATCGTGATACCCTGAAAAACCTCGGCGATCGCTTGAA
AATGCTGGTCTTCGGTCAGGATAAAGCCATTGAGGCGCTGACTGAAGCCATTAAGATGGCGCGTGCAGGT
TTAGGTCACGAACATAAACCGGTTGGTTCGTTCCTGTTTGCCGGCCCTACCGGGGTCGGGAAAACAGAGG
TGACGGTACAGCTTTCGAAAGCTTTGGGCATTGAGCTTCTGCGCTTTGATATGTCCGAGTATATGGAACG
CCATACCGTCAGCCGTCTTATTGGTGCGCCTCCGGGATACGTTGGTTTTGATCAGGGCGGTTTGCTGACT
GATGCGGTCATCAAGCATCCACATGCGGTGCTGCTGCTGGACGAAATCGAGAAAGCGCACCCGGACGTGT
TCAATATTCTGTTGCAGGTGATGGATAACGGTACGCTGACCGATAACAACGGACGCAAAGCAGACTTCCG
TAACGTGGTGCTGGTGATGACCACCAACGCCGGGGTACGGGAAACTGAGCGCAAATCCATTGGTCTTATC
CACCAGGATAACAGCACCGATGCGATGGAAGAGATCAAGAAGATCTTTACACCGGAATTCCGTAACCGTC
TCGACAACATTATCTGGTTTGATCATCTGTCAACCGACGTGATCCATCAGGTGGTGGATAAATTCATCGT
CGAGTTGCAGGTTCAGCTGGATCAGAAAGGTGTTTCTCTGGAAGTGAGCCAGGAAGCGCGTAACTGGCTG
GCCGAGAAAGGTTACGACCGGGCAATGGGCGCTCGTCCGATGGCGCGTGTCATCCAGGACAACCTGAAAA
AACCGCTCGCCAACGAACTGCTGTTTGGTTCGCTGGTGGACGGCGGTCAGGTCACCGTCGCGCTGGATAA
AGAGAAAAATGAGCTGACTTACGGATTCCAGAGTGCACAAAAGCACAAGGCGGAAGCAGCGCATTAAGAG
CTCGAGATCTGCAGCTGGTACCATATGGGAATTCGAAGCTTTCTAGAACTAGTACAGAATTTGCCTGGCG
GCAGTAGCGCGGTGGTCCCACCTGACCCCATGCCGAACTCAGAAGTGAAACGCCGTAGCGCCGATGGTAG
TGTGGGGTCTCCCCATGCGAGAGTAGGGAACTGCCAGGCATCAAATAAAACGAAAGGCTCAGTCGAAAGA
CTGGGCCTTTCGTTTTATCTGTTGTTTGTCGGTGAACGCTCTCCTGAGTAGGACAAATCCGCCGGGAGCG
GATTTGAACGTTGCGAAGCAACGGCCCGGAGGGTGGCGGGCAGGACGCCCGCCATAAACTGCCAGGCATC
AAATTAAGCAGAAGGCCATCCTGACGGATGGCCTTTTTGCGTTTCTACAAACTCTTTTTGTTTATTTTTC
TAAATACATTCAAATATGTATCCGCTCATGAGACAATAACCCTGATAAATGCTTCAATAATATTGAAAAA
GGAAGAGTATGAGTATTCAACATTTCCGTGTCGCCCTTATTCCCTTTTTTGCGGCATTTTGCCTTCCTGT
TTTTGCTCACCCAGAAACGCTGGTGAAAGTAAAAGATGCTGAAGATCAGTTGGGTGCACGAGTGGGTTAC
ATCGAACTGGATCTCAACAGCGGTAAGATCCTTGAGAGTTTTCGCCCCGAAGAACGTTTTCCAATGATGA
GCACTTTTAAAGTTCTGCTATGTGGCGCGGTATTATCCCGTGTTGACGCCGGGCAAGAGCAACTCGGTCG
CCGCATACACTATTCTCAGAATGACTTGGTTGAGTACTCACCAGTCACAGAAAAGCATCTTACGGATGGC
ATGACAGTAAGAGAATTATGCAGTGCTGCCATAACCATGAGTGATAACACTGCGGCCAACTTACTTCTGA
CAACGATCGGAGGACCGAAGGAGCTAACCGCTTTTTTGCACAACATGGGGGATCATGTAACTCGCCTTGA
TCGTTGGGAACCGGAGCTGAATGAAGCCATACCAAACGACGAGCGTGACACCACGATGCCTGTAGCAATG
GCAACAACGTTGCGCAAACTATTAACTGGCGAACTACTTACTCTAGCTTCCCGGCAACAATTAATAGACT
GGATGGAGGCGGATAAAGTTGCAGGACCACTTCTGCGCTCGGCCCTTCCGGCTGGCTGGTTTATTGCTGA
TAAATCTGGAGCCGGTGAGCGTGGGTCTCGCGGTATCATTGCAGCACTGGGGCCAGATGGTAAGCCCTCC
CGTATCGTAGTTATCTACACGACGGGGAGTCAGGCAACTATGGATGAACGAAATAGACAGATCGCTGAGA
TAGGTGCCTCACTGATTAAGCATTGGTAACTGTCAGACCAAGTTTACTCATATATACTTTAGATTGATTT
AAAACTTCATTTTTAATTTAAAAGGATCTAGGTGAAGATCCTTTTTGATAATCTCATGACCAAAATCCCT
TAACGTGAGTTTTCGTTCCACTGAGCGTCAGACCCCGTAGAAAAGATCAAAGGATCTTCTTGAGATCCTT
TTTTTCTGCGCGTAATCTGCTGCTTGCAAACAAAAAAACCACCGCTACCAGCGGTGGTTTGTTTGCCGGA
TCAAGAGCTACCAACTCTTTTTCCGAAGGTAACTGGCTTCAGCAGAGCGCAGATACCAAATACTGTCCTT
CTAGTGTAGCCGTAGTTAGGCCACCACTTCAAGAACTCTGTAGCACCGCCTACATACCTCGCTCTGCTAA
TCCTGTTACCAGTGGCTGCTGCCAGTGGCGATAAGTCGTGTCTTACCGGGTTGGACTCAAGACGATAGTT
ACCGGATAAGGCGCAGCGGTCGGGCTGAACGGGGGGTTCGTGCACACAGCCCAGCTTGGAGCGAACGACC
TACACCGAACTGAGATACCTACAGCGTGAGCTATGAGAAAGCGCCACGCTTCCCGAAGGGAGAAAGGCGG
ACAGGTATCCGGTAAGCGGCAGGGTCGGAACAGGAGAGCGCACGAGGGAGCTTCCAGGGGGAAACGCCTG
GTATCTTTATAGTCCTGTCGGGTTTCGCCACCTCTGACTTGAGCGTCGATTTTTGTGATGCTCGTCAGGG
GGGCGGAGCCTATGGAAAAACGCCAGCAACGCGGCCTTTTTACGGTTCCTGGCCTTTTGCTGGCCTTTTG
CTCACATGTTCTTTCCTGCGTTATCCCCTGATTCTGTGGATAACCGTATTACCGCCTTTGAGTGAGCTGA
TACCGCTCGCCGCAGCCGAACGACCGAGCGCAGCGAGTCAGTGAGCGAGGAAGCGGAAGAGCGCCTGATG
CGGTATTTTCTCCTTACGCATCTGTGCGGTATTTCACACCGCATATGGTGCACTCTCAGTACAATCTGCT
CTGATGCCGCATAGTTAAGCCAGTATACACTCCGCTATCGCTACGTGACTGGGTCATGGCTGCGCCCCGA
CACCCGCCAACACCCGCTGACGCGCCCTGACGGGCTTGTCTGCTCCCGGCATCCGCTTACAGACAAGCTG
TGACCGTCTCCGGGAGCTGCATGTGTCAGAGGTTTTCACCGTCATCACCGAAACGCGCGAGGCAGCAGAT
CAATTCGCGCGCGAAGGCGAAGCGGCATGCATTTACGTTGACACCATCGAATGGTGCAAAACCTTTCGCG
GTATGGCATGATAGCGCCCGGAAGAGAGTCAATTCAGGGTGGTGAATGTGAAACCAGTAACGTTATACGA
TGTCGCAGAGTATGCCGGTGTCTCTTATCAGACCGTTTCCCGCGTGGTGAACCAGGCCAGCCACGTTTCT
GCGAAAACGCGGGAAAAAGTGGAAGCGGCGATGGCGGAGCTGAATTACATTCCCAACCGCGTGGCACAAC
AACTGGCGGGCAAACAGTCGTTGCTGATTGGCGTTGCCACCTCCAGTCTGGCCCTGCACGCGCCGTCGCA
AATTGTCGCGGCGATTAAATCTCGCGCCGATCAACTGGGTGCCAGCGTGGTGGTGTCGATGGTAGAACGA
AGCGGCGTCGAAGCCTGTAAAGCGGCGGTGCACAATCTTCTCGCGCAACGCGTCAGTGGGCTGATCATTA
ACTATCCGCTGGATGACCAGGATGCCATTGCTGTGGAAGCTGCCTGCACTAATGTTCCGGCGTTATTTCT
TGATGTCTCTGACCAGACACCCATCAACAGTATTATTTTCTCCCATGAAGACGGTACGCGACTGGGCGTG
GAGCATCTGGTCGCATTGGGTCACCAGCAAATCGCGCTGTTAGCGGGCCCATTAAGTTCTGTCTCGGCGC
GTCTGCGTCTGGCTGGCTGGCATAAATATCTCACTCGCAATCAAATTCAGCCGATAGCGGAACGGGAAGG
CGACTGGAGTGCCATGTCCGGTTTTCAACAAACCATGCAAATGCTGAATGAGGGCATCGTTCCCACTGCG
ATGCTGGTTGCCAACGATCAGATGGCGCTGGGCGCAATGCGCGCCATTACCGAGTCCGGGCTGCGCGTTG
GTGCGGATATCTCGGTAGTGGGATACGACGATACCGAAGACAGCTCATGTTATATCCCGCCGTCAACCAC
CATCAAACAGGATTTTCGCCTGCTGGGGCAAACCAGCGTGGACCGCTTGCTGCAACTCTCTCAGGGCCAG
GCGGTGAAGGGCAATCAGCTGTTGCCCGTCTCACTGGTGAAAAGAAAAACCACCCTGGCGCCCAATACGC
AAACCGCCTCTCCCCGCGCGTTGGCCGATTCATTAATGCAGCTGGCACGACAGGTTTCCCGACTGGAAAG
CGGGCAGTGAGCGCAACGCAATTAATGTGAGTTAGCGCGAATTGATCTGGTTTGACAGCTTATCATCGAC
TGCACGGTGCACCAATGCTTCTGG
Features (pLannotate 1.2.2; 17 found; start..end, strand, type, name):
    148..177     +  promoter       trc promoter: strong E. coli promoter; hybrid between the trp and lac UV5 promoters
    185..201     +  protein_bind   lac operator: The lac repressor binds to the lac operator to inhibit transcription in E. coli. This inhibition can be relieved by adding lactose or isopropyl-β-D-thiogalactopyranoside (IPTG). lac repressor encoded by lacI
    218..287     +  misc_feature   rrnG antiterminator: antiterminator from the E. coli rrnG leader region (Berg et al., 1989)
    338..364     +  CDS            minicistron: synthetic cistron containing a ribosome binding site (Shine-Dalgarno sequence), for enhancing the bacterial expression of a downstream cistron (Schoner, 1997) This first cistron should terminate 3 bp upstream of the ATG for the second cistron.
    381..2654    +  CDS            clpA: CLPA_ECOLI - Also known as lopD. Experimental evidence at protein level: Swiss-Prot protein existence level 1. ATP-dependent specificity component of the ClpAP protease. It directs the protease to specific substrates. It has unfoldase activity. The primary function of the ClpA-ClpP complex appears to be the degradation of unfolded or abnormal proteins. From Escherichia coli (strain K12).
   2723..2838    +  ncRNA          5S rRNA: Accession: RF00001 - 5S ribosomal RNA
   2842..2928    +  terminator     rrnB T1 terminator: Escherichia coli rrnB; transcription terminator T1 from the E. coli rrnB gene
   3020..3047    +  terminator     rrnB T2 terminator: transcription terminator T2 from the E. coli rrnB gene
   3067..3158    +  promoter       AmpR promoter: bla
   3159..4019    +  CDS            AmpR: β-lactamase; bla; confers resistance to ampicillin, carbenicillin, and related antibiotics
   4190..4778    +  rep_origin     ori: high-copy-number ColE1/pMB1/pBR322/pUC origin of replication
   4964..5104    -  misc_feature   bom: basis of mobility region from pBR322
   5206..5246    -  CDS            rop (fragment): Rop protein, which maintains plasmids at low copy number; rop
   5290..5367    +  promoter       lacIq promoter: lacI (mutant); In the lacIq allele, a single base change in the promoter boosts expression of the lacI gene about 10-fold.
   5368..6450    +  CDS            lacI: lac repressor; lacI; The lac repressor binds to the lac operator to inhibit transcription in E. coli. This inhibition can be relieved by adding lactose or isopropyl-β-D-thiogalactopyranoside (IPTG).
   6492..6509    +  promoter       tet promoter (fragment): E. coli promoter for tetracycline efflux protein gene
   6505..72      -  CDS            yciV (fragment) (across the origin): RNAAM_ECOLI - Also known as trpH From Escherichia coli (strain K12).
