[The description below was written by a language model from this plasmid's Addgene catalogue record and pLannotate feature annotations shown in this document.]
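Description:
pKS042 is a bacterial expression plasmid built on the pTrcHisB backbone that places the Escherichia coli clpA gene under IPTG-inducible control. It is a 6,534 bp circular construct propagated in E. coli through a high-copy ColE1/pMB1-type origin and selected with ampicillin via the β-lactamase (AmpR) gene and its native promoter. Remnants of the pBR322 lineage are also annotated, including the bom mobilisation region and only a short fragment of rop, consistent with the high copy number listed in the record.

The expression cassette begins with the trc promoter, a strong trp/lac UV5 hybrid, followed by a lac operator. A lacI gene driven by the lacIq promoter is carried on the same plasmid, so repression is supplied in cis and relieved by IPTG or lactose. Downstream of the operator lie the rrnG antiterminator and a short minicistron with its own ribosome binding site, elements of the pTrcHis design intended to improve transcription read-through and translation of the following open reading frame. The clpA coding sequence (about 2.3 kb, inserted by Gibson assembly) follows, and the feature table annotates no polyhistidine or epitope tag on it, although the record does not comment on this explicitly. Transcription ends at the rrnB region, comprising a 5S rRNA segment and the T1 and T2 terminators.

ClpA is the ATP-dependent unfoldase and substrate-specificity component of the ClpAP protease. According to the record, the plasmid was made for synthetic biology work on N-terminal-based, targeted and inducible protein degradation in E. coli, where it supplies controllable clpA expression.
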