Addgene plasmid #65470: pKS042
Purpose: pTrc plasmid expressing clpA
Depositing lab: Keith Tyo. Depositing organization: Northwestern University. Publication: N-Terminal-Based Targeted, Inducible Protein Degradation in Escherichia coli. Sekar K, Gentile AM, Bostick JW, Tyo KE. PLoS One. 2016 Feb 22;11(2):e0149746. doi: 10.1371/journal.pone.0149746. eCollection 2016. PONE-D-15-42990 PubMed 26900850.
Backbone
  Vector backbone: pTrcHisB
  Backbone manufacturer: Life Technologies
  Vector type: Bacterial Expression, Synthetic Biology
Growth in bacteria
  Bacterial resistance: Ampicillin, 100 μg/mL
  Growth temperature: 37°C
  Growth strain: DH5alpha
  Copy number: High Copy
Gene/Insert
  Gene/Insert name: clpA
  Insert size (bp): 2300
  Entrez Gene: clpA (a.k.a. b0882, ECK0873, lopD)
  Promoter: trc
  Cloning method: Gibson Cloning
  Sequencing primers: 5′ TGTGGGCACTCGACCGGAATTATC; 3′ GGCGACACGGAAATGTTGAATAC
Terms and licenses: Academic/Nonprofit Terms; Industry Terms: Not Available to Industry
How to cite: pKS042 was a gift from Keith Tyo (Addgene plasmid # 65470 ; http://n2t.net/addgene:65470 ; RRID:Addgene_65470)
