>Addgene plasmid #65470 | pKS042 | addgene partial sequence | sequence record 114118 | pTrcHis-F 5'-GAGGTATATATTAATGTATCG-3'
GTGCCCGCTAACAGAGAACCGATATCGAGAGAGTAAATCGTACAGTCAGCCATCACTTCCGGCACATCGC
CCTGAACAATTCGCCAGGCAAGACCTTCCGCAATCGCGGTTTTACCGACACCAGATTCCCCCACCAGCAG
CGGGTTGTTTTTACGGCGACGGCAGAGAACCTGAATAGCACGCTCCAGCTCCTTCTCACGACCAATCAGT
GGGTCGATTCCGCCCACGCGCGCAAGCTGATTCAGGTTCGTCGTGAAATTCTCCATACGTTCCTCCCCAC
CAGCTTGTTCTTCGCTGTTTGGCTGGCTGCCAGGATCAGAAGACTGTGTCGGCTCGTCTTTACGCGTGCC
ATGAGAGATAAAGTTCACCACATCGAGACGGCTGACTTCATGTTTACGCAACAGATATGCCGCCTGCGAC
TCCTGTTCGCTAAAGATAGCGACCAGAACGTTTGCACCGGTAACCTCATTGCGACCGGAGGACTGGACAT
GGAAGACCGCACGTTGCAGTACACGCTGAAAACTCAGCGTCGGCTGTGTGTCGCGCTCCTCTTCACTGGC
AGGCAGAACGGGTGTGGTTTGTTCAATAAAGGCTTCCAGTTCCTGACGGAGCGCAACCAAATCCACAGAA
CACGCTTCCAGCGCCTCCCGGGCAGATGGGTTACTGAGCAGCGCCAGTAACAAGTGCTCGACGGTCATAA
ACTCATGACGGTGCTCGCGCGCTCTGGCGAAAGCCATA
