>Addgene plasmid #65470 | pKS042 | addgene partial sequence | sequence record 115037 | pCR8_F1 5'-ttgatgcctggcagttccct-3'
TACCATCGGCGCTACGGCGTTTCACTTCTGAGTTCGGCATGGGGTCAGGTGGGACCACCGCGCTACTGCC
GCCAGGCAAATTCTGTACTAGTTCTAGAAAGCTTCGAATTCCCATATGGTACCAGCTGCAGATCTCGAGC
TCTTAATGCGCTGCTTCCGCCTTGTGCTTTTGTGCACTCTGGAATCCGTAAGTCAGCTCATTTTTCTCTT
TATCCAGCGCGACGGTGACCTGACCGCCGTCCACCAGCGAACCAAACAGCAGTTCGTTGGCGAGCGGTTT
TTTCAGGTTGTCCTGGATGACACGCGCCATCGGACGAGCGCCCATTGCCCGGTCGTAACCTTTCTCGGCC
AGCCAGTTACGCGCTTCCTGGCTCACTTCCAGAGAAACACCTTTCTGATCCAGCTGAACCTGCAACTCGA
CGATGAATTTATCCACCACCTGATGGATCACGTCGGTTGACAGATGATCAAACCAGATAATGTTGTCGAG
ACGGTTACGGAATTCCGGTGTAAAGATCTTCTTGATCTCTTCCATCGCATCGGTGCTGTTATCCTGGTGG
ATAAGACCAATGGATTTGCGCTCAGTTTCCCGTACCCCGGCGTTGGTGGTCATCACCAGCACCACGTTAC
GGAAGTCTGCTTTGCGTCCGTTGTTATCGGTCAGCGTACCGTTATCCATCACCTGCAACAGAATATTGAA
CACGTCCGGGTGCGCTTTCTCGATTTCGTCCAGCAGCAGCACCGCATGTGGATGCTTGATGACCGCATCA
GTCAGCAAACCGCCCTGATC
